Addgene plasmid #214089: lenti-tmpknot-epegRNA-puro backbone
Purpose: (Empty Backbone) Lentiviral backbone plasmid to insert epegRNAs (mpknot) of interest. The cloning site is BsmbI.
Depositing lab: Ting Zhou. Depositing organization: Memorial Sloan-Kettering Cancer Center. Publication: Robust and inducible genome editing via an all-in-one prime editor in human pluripotent stem cells. Wu Y, Zhong A, Sidharta M, Kim TW, Ramirez B, Persily B, Studer L, Zhou T. Nat Commun. 2024 Dec 30;15(1):10824. doi: 10.1038/s41467-024-55104-1. PubMed 39737975.
Backbone
  Vector backbone: pLV
  Backbone size (bp): 9200
  Vector type: Mammalian Expression, Lentiviral
  Promoter: hU6, EF1a
  Selectable markers: Puromycin
Growth in bacteria
  Bacterial resistance: Ampicillin, 100 μg/mL
  Growth temperature: 37°C
  Growth strain: NEB Stable
  Growth instructions: Pick pink/red colonies.
  Copy number: High Copy
Gene/Insert
  Sequencing primers: 5′ LKO.1 5'
Terms and licenses: Academic/Nonprofit Terms; Industry Terms: Not Available to Industry
How to cite: lenti-tmpknot-epegRNA-puro backbone was a gift from Ting Zhou (Addgene plasmid # 214089 ; http://n2t.net/addgene:214089 ; RRID:Addgene_214089)
