[The description below was written by a language model from this plasmid's Addgene catalogue record and pLannotate feature annotations shown in this document.]
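Description:
lenti-tmpknot-epegRNA-puro backbone is an empty lentiviral backbone of about 9.2 kb, built on pLV, for cloning and delivering engineered prime editing guide RNAs (epegRNAs) that carry the mpknot (tmpknot) structured 3′ motif. It is a self-inactivating HIV-1-derived transfer vector. An RSV promoter fused to a truncated 5′ LTR drives genomic RNA production in packaging cells. This is followed by the Ψ packaging signal with a gag fragment, the Rev response element, a cPPT/CTS, a WPRE, and a ΔU3 3′ LTR with a downstream SV40 poly(A) signal. In bacteria it is maintained through a high-copy ColE1/pUC-type origin and ampicillin resistance. An f1 origin, an SV40 origin and remnants of lac and phage promoter sequences from the parental cloning vector are also annotated.

The payload consists of two expression units. A human U6 RNA polymerase III promoter sits directly next to a bacterial stuffer cassette made up of a PLtetO-1 promoter fragment, mRFP1 and the tonB terminator. This cassette occupies the position where the epegRNA is inserted through the BsmBI cloning site. The red reporter colours colonies carrying the intact backbone, so it presumably acts as a visual marker that is lost when an insert replaces it. The tmpknot motif is not annotated in the feature table, so its exact position relative to the cloning site cannot be stated. Downstream, an EF-1α core promoter with intron A drives the puromycin N-acetyltransferase gene, which allows puromycin selection of transduced mammalian cells. The associated work concerns prime editing in human pluripotent stem cells, where such a vector would supply the guide RNA component.
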