Features (pLannotate 1.2.2; 31 found; start..end, strand, type, name):
    239..602     -  CDS            HIV-1 gag (fragment): gag protein from human immunodeficiency virus 1; gag
    586..711     -  misc_feature   HIV-1 Ψ: packaging signal of human immunodeficiency virus type 1
    758..938     -  LTR            5' LTR (truncated): truncated 5' long terminal repeat (LTR) from HIV-1
    939..1165    -  promoter       RSV promoter: Rous sarcoma virus enhancer/promoter
   1193..1211    -  promoter       T3 promoter: promoter for bacteriophage T3 RNA polymerase
   1256..1272    -  protein_bind   lac operator: The lac repressor binds to the lac operator to inhibit transcription in E. coli. This inhibition can be relieved by adding lactose or isopropyl-β-D-thiogalactopyranoside (IPTG). lac repressor encoded by lacI
   1280..1310    -  promoter       lac promoter: promoter for the E. coli lac operon
   1325..1346    -  protein_bind   CAP binding site: CAP binding activates transcription in the presence of cAMP. E. coli catabolite activator protein
   1359..1451    -  CDS            lacI (fragment): lac repressor; lacI; The lac repressor binds to the lac operator to inhibit transcription in E. coli. This inhibition can be relieved by adding lactose or isopropyl-β-D-thiogalactopyranoside (IPTG).
   1634..2222    -  rep_origin     ori: high-copy-number ColE1/pMB1/pBR322/pUC origin of replication
   2393..3253    -  CDS            AmpR: β-lactamase; bla; confers resistance to ampicillin, carbenicillin, and related antibiotics
   3254..3358    -  promoter       AmpR promoter: bla
   3411..3839    -  rep_origin     f1 ori (sequence partly withheld): f1 bacteriophage origin of replication; arrow indicates direction of (+) strand synthesis
   3844..3999    -  CDS            lacZα (fragment): LacZα fragment of β-galactosidase; lacZ fragment
   4007..4025    +  promoter       T7 promoter: promoter for bacteriophage T7 RNA polymerase
   4046..4181    -  rep_origin     SV40 ori: SV40 origin of replication
   4221..4342    -  polyA_signal   SV40 poly(A) signal: SV40 polyadenylation signal
   4420..4653    -  LTR            3' LTR (ΔU3): self-inactivating 3' long terminal repeat (LTR) from HIV-1
   4655..4674    -  misc_feature   cPPT/CTS (fragment): central polypurine tract and central termination sequence of HIV-1
   4725..5313    -  misc_feature   WPRE: woodchuck hepatitis virus posttranscriptional regulatory element
   5329..5928    -  CDS            PuroR (fragment): puromycin N-acetyltransferase; pac from Streptomyces; confers resistance to puromycin
   5950..6888    -  intron         EF-1α intron A: intron upstream of the start codon of human EF-1α
   6889..7100    -  promoter       EF-1α core promoter: core promoter for human elongation factor EF-1α
   7126..7192    -  CDS            small t antigen (fragment): SV40 (simian virus 40) small t antigen
   7258..7375    -  misc_feature   cPPT/CTS: central polypurine tract and central termination sequence of HIV-1
   7590..7643    +  promoter       PLtetO-1 promoter (fragment): modified phage lambda PL promoter with tet operator sites (Lutz and Bujard, 1997)
   7669..8346    +  CDS            mRFP1: monomeric derivative of DsRed (Campbell et al., 2002)
   8363..8394    +  terminator     tonB terminator: bidirectional E. coli tonB-P14 transcription terminator
   8413..8653    -  promoter       U6 promoter: RNA polymerase III promoter for human U6 snRNA
   8657..8683    -  CDS            Rev (fragment): human immunodeficiency virus 1 (HIV-1) Rev protein; rev; enhances nuclear export of unspliced and incompletely spliced viral mRNAs
   9060..93      -  misc_feature   RRE (across the origin): The Rev response element (RRE) of HIV-1 allows for Rev-dependent mRNA export from the nucleus to the cytoplasm.
>Addgene plasmid #214089 | lenti-tmpknot-epegRNA-puro backbone | addgene full sequence | sequence record 429656 | Addgene NGS Result
GACAATAATTGTCTGGCCTGTACCGTCAGCGTCATTGACGCTGCGCCCATAGTGCTTCCTGCTGCTCCCA
AGAACCCAAGGAACAAAGCTCCTATTCCCACTGCTCTTTTTTCTCTCTGCACCACTCTTCTCTTTGCCTT
GGTGGGTGCTACTCCTAATGGTTCAATTTTTACTACTTTATATTTATATAATTCACTTCTCCAATTGTCC
CTCATATCTCCTCCTCCAGGTCTGAAGATCAGCGGCCGCTTGCTGTGCGGTGGTCTTACTTTTGTTTTGC
TCTTCCTCTATCTTGTCTAAAGCTTCCTTGGTGTCTTTTATCTCTATCCTTTGATGCACACAATAGAGGG
TTGCTACTGTATTATATAATGATCTAAGTTCTTCTGATCCTGTCTGAAGGGATGGTTGTAGCTGTCCCAG
TATTTGTCTACAGCCTTCTGATGTTTCTAACAGGCCAGGATTAACTGCGAATCGTTCTAGCTCCCTGCTT
GCCCATACTATATGTTTTAATTTATATTTTTTCTTTCCCCCTGGCCTTAACCGAATTTTTTCCCATCGCG
ATCTAATTCTCCCCCGCTTAATACTGACGCTCTCGCACCCATCTCTCTCCTTCTAGCCTCCGCTAGTCAA
AATTTTTGGCGTACTCACCAGTCGCCGCCCCTCGCCTCTTGCCGTGCGCGCTTCAGCAAGCCGAGTCCTG
CGTCGAGAGAGCTCCTCTGGTTTCCCTTTCGCTTTCAAGTCCCTGTTCGGGCGCCACTGCTAGAGATTTT
CCACACTGACTAAAAGGGTCTGAGGGATCTCTAGTTACCAGAGTCACACAACAGACGGGCACACACTACT
TGAAGCACTCAAGGCAAGCTTTATTGAGGCTTAAGCAGTGGGTTCCCTAGTTAGCCAGAGAGCTCCCAGG
CTCAGATCTGGTCTAACCAGAGAGACCCGTTTATGTATCGAGCTAGGCACTTAAATACAATATCTCTGCA
ATGCGGCAATTCAGTGGTTCGTCCAATCCATGTCAGACCCGTCTGTTGCCTTCCTAATAAGGCACGATCG
TACCACCTTACTTCCACCAATCGGCATGCACGGTGCTTTTTCTCTCCTTGTAAGGCATGTTGCTAACTCA
TCGTTACCATGTTGCAAGACTACAAGAGTATTGCATAAGACTACATTAAGCTTGCAGCTCCAGCTTTTGT
TCCCTTTAGTGAGGGTTAATTGCGCGCTTGGCGTAATCATGGTCATAGCTGTTTCCTGTGTGAAATTGTT
ATCCGCTCACAATTCCACACAACATACGAGCCGGAAGCATAAAGTGTAAAGCCTGGGGTGCCTAATGAGT
GAGCTAACTCACATTAATTGCGTTGCGCTCACTGCCCGCTTTCCAGTCGGGAAACCTGTCGTGCCAGCTG
CATTAATGAATCGGCCAACGCGCGGGGAGAGGCGGTTTGCGTATTGGGCGCTCTTCCGCTTCCTCGCTCA
CTGACTCGCTGCGCTCGGTCGTTCGGCTGCGGCGAGCGGTATCAGCTCACTCAAAGGCGGTAATACGGTT
ATCCACAGAATCAGGGGATAACGCAGGAAAGAACATGTGAGCAAAAGGCCAGCAAAAGGCCAGGAACCGT
AAAAAGGCCGCGTTGCTGGCGTTTTTCCATAGGCTCCGCCCCCCTGACGAGCATCACAAAAATCGACGCT
CAAGTCAGAGGTGGCGAAACCCGACAGGACTATAAAGATACCAGGCGTTTCCCCCTGGAAGCTCCCTCGT
GCGCTCTCCTGTTCCGACCCTGCCGCTTACCGGATACCTGTCCGCCTTTCTCCCTTCGGGAAGCGTGGCG
CTTTCTCATAGCTCACGCTGTAGGTATCTCAGTTCGGTGTAGGTCGTTCGCTCCAAGCTGGGCTGTGTGC
ACGAACCCCCCGTTCAGCCCGACCGCTGCGCCTTATCCGGTAACTATCGTCTTGAGTCCAACCCGGTAAG
ACACGACTTATCGCCACTGGCAGCAGCCACTGGTAACAGGATTAGCAGAGCGAGGTATGTAGGCGGTGCT
ACAGAGTTCTTGAAGTGGTGGCCTAACTACGGCTACACTAGAAGAACAGTATTTGGTATCTGCGCTCTGC
TGAAGCCAGTTACCTTCGGAAAAAGAGTTGGTAGCTCTTGATCCGGCAAACAAACCACCGCTGGTAGCGG
TGGTTTTTTTGTTTGCAAGCAGCAGATTACGCGCAGAAAAAAAGGATCTCAAGAAGATCCTTTGATCTTT
TCTACGGGGTCTGACGCTCAGTGGAACGAAAACTCACGTTAAGGGATTTTGGTCATGAGATTATCAAAAA
GGATCTTCACCTAGATCCTTTTAAATTAAAAATGAAGTTTTAAATCAATCTAAAGTATATATGAGTAAAC
TTGGTCTGACAGTTACCAATGCTTAATCAGTGAGGCACCTATCTCAGCGATCTGTCTATTTCGTTCATCC
ATAGTTGCCTGACTCCCCGTCGTGTAGATAACTACGATACGGGAGGGCTTACCATCTGGCCCCAGTGCTG
CAATGATACCGCGAGACCCACGCTCACCGGCTCCAGATTTATCAGCAATAAACCAGCCAGCCGGAAGGGC
CGAGCGCAGAAGTGGTCCTGCAACTTTATCCGCCTCCATCCAGTCTATTAATTGTTGCCGGGAAGCTAGA
GTAAGTAGTTCGCCAGTTAATAGTTTGCGCAACGTTGTTGCCATTGCTACAGGCATCGTGGTGTCACGCT
CGTCGTTTGGTATGGCTTCATTCAGCTCCGGTTCCCAACGATCAAGGCGAGTTACATGATCCCCCATGTT
GTGCAAAAAAGCGGTTAGCTCCTTCGGTCCTCCGATCGTTGTCAGAAGTAAGTTGGCCGCAGTGTTATCA
CTCATGGTTATGGCAGCACTGCATAATTCTCTTACTGTCATGCCATCCGTAAGATGCTTTTCTGTGACTG
GTGAGTACTCAACCAAGTCATTCTGAGAATAGTGTATGCGGCGACCGAGTTGCTCTTGCCCGGCGTCAAT
ACGGGATAATACCGCGCCACATAGCAGAACTTTAAAAGTGCTCATCATTGGAAAACGTTCTTCGGGGCGA
AAACTCTCAAGGATCTTACCGCTGTTGAGATCCAGTTCGATGTAACCCACTCGTGCACCCAACTGATCTT
CAGCATCTTTTACTTTCACCAGCGTTTCTGGGTGAGCAAAAACAGGAAGGCAAAATGCCGCAAAAAAGGG
AATAAGGGCGACACGGAAATGTTGAATACTCATACTCTTCCTTTTTCAATATTATTGAAGCATTTATCAG
GGTTATTGTCTCATGAGCGGATACATATTTGAATGTATTTAGAAAAATAAACAAATAGGGGTTCCGCGCA
CATTTCCCCGAAAAGTGCCACCTAAATTGTAAGCGTTAATATTTTGTTAAAATTCGCGTTAAATTTTTGT
TAAATCAGCTCATTTTTTAACCAATAGGCCGAAATCGGCAAAATCCCTTATAAATCAAAAGAATAGACCG
AGATAGGGT
[37 nt withheld, positions 3510-3546]
AAAGAACGTGGACTCCAACGTCAAAGG
[49 nt withheld, positions 3574-3622]
T
[91 nt withheld, positions 3624-3714]
G
[124 nt withheld, positions 3716-3839]
CCCATTCGCCATTCAGGCTGCGCAACTGTTGGGAAGGGCGATCGGTGCGGGCCTCTTCGCTATTACGCCA
GCTGGCGAAAGGGGGATGTGCTGCAAGGCGATTAAGTTGGGTAACGCCAGGGTTTTCCCAGTCACGACGT
TGTAAAACGACGGCCAGTGAGCGCGCGTAATACGACTCACTATAGGGCGAATTGGGTACGTCCCTAGGCC
TCCAAAAAAGCCTCCTCACTACTTCTGGAATAGCTCAGAGGCCGAGGCGGCCTCGGCCTCTGCATAAATA
AAAAAAATTAGTCAGCCATGGGGCGGAGAATGGGCGGAACTGGGCGGAGTTAGGGGCGGGATGGGCGGAG
TTAGGGGCGGGATAGCTAGAGCCAGACATGATAAGATACATTGATGAGTTTGGACAAACCACAACTAGAA
TGCAGTGAAAAAAATGCTTTATTTGTGAAATTTGTGATGCTATTGCTTTATTTGTAACCATTATAAGCTG
CAATAAACAAGTTCCTCTCACTCTCTGATATTCATTTCTTTGCAAGTTATAAATACTGAATAATAAGATG
ACATGAACTACTATACGTACTGCTAGAGATTTTCCACACTGACTAAAAGGGTCTGAGGGATCTCTAGTTA
CCAGAGTCACACAACAGACGGGCACACACTACTTGAAGCACTCAAGGCAAGCTTTATTGAGGCTTAAGCA
GTGGGTTCCCTAGTTAGCCAGAGAGCTCCCAGGCTCAGATCTGGTCTAACCAGAGAGACCCAGTACAAGC
AAAAAGCAGATCTTGTCTTCGTTGGGAGTGAATTAGCCCTTCCAGTCCCCCCTTTTCTTTTAAAAAGTGG
CTAAGATCTACAGCTGCCTTGTAAGTCATTGGTCTTAAAGTCGACGCGGGGAGGCGGCCCAAAGGGAGAT
CCGACTCGTCTGAGGGCGAAGGCGAAGACGCGGAAGAGGCCGCAGAGCCGGCAGCAGGCCGCGGGAAGGA
AGGTCCGCTGGATTGAGGGCCGAAGGGACGTAGCAGAAGGACGTCCCGCGCAGAATCCAGGTGGCAACAC
AGGCGAGCAGCCAAGGAAAGGACGATGATTTCCCCGACAACACCACGGAATTGTCAGTGCCCAACAGCCG
AGCCCCTGTCCAGCAGCGGGCAAGGCAGGCGGCGATGAGTTCCGCCGTGGCAATAGGGAGGGGGAAAGCG
AAAGTCCCGGAAAGGAGCTGACAGGTGGTGGCAATGCCCCAACCAGTGGGGGTTGCGTCAGCAAACACAG
TGCACACCACGCCACGTTGCCTGACAACGGGCCACAACTCCTCATAAAGAGACAGCAACCAGGATTTATA
CAAGGAGGAGAAAATGAAAGCCATACGGGAAGCAATAGCATGATACAAAGGCATTAAAGCAGCGTATCCA
CATAGCGTAAAAGGAGCAACATAGTTAAGAATACCAGTCAATCTTTCACAAATTTTGTAATCCAGAGGTT
GATTGTCGACTTAACGCGTTCAGGCACCGGGCTTGCGGGTCATGCACCAGGTGCGCGGTCCTTCGGGCAC
CTCGACGTCGGCGGTGACGGTGAAGCCGAGCCGCTCGTAGAAGGGGAGGTTGCGGGGCGCGGAGGTCTCC
AGGAAGGCGGGCACCCCGGCGCGCTCGGCCGCCTCCACTCCGGGGAGCACGACGGCGCTGCCCAGACCCT
TGCCCTGGTGGTCGGGCGAGACTCCGACGGTGGCCAGGAACCACGCGGGCTCCTTGGGCCGGTGCGGCGC
CAGGAGGCCTTCCATCTGTTGCTGCGCGGCCAGCCGGGAACCGCTCAACTCGGCCATGCGCGGGCCGATC
TCGGCGAACACCGCCCCCGCTTCGACGCTCTCCGGCGTGGTCCAGACCGCCACGGCGGCGCCGTCGTCCG
CGACCCACACCTTGCCGATGTCGAGCCCGACGCGCGTGAGGAAGAGTTCTTGCAGCTCGGTGACCCGCTC
GATGTGGCGGTCCGGATCGACGGTGTGGCGCGTGGCGGGGTAGTCGGCGAACGCGGCGGCGAGGGTGCGT
ACGGCCCTGGGGACGTCGTCGCGGGTGGCGAGGCGCACCGTGGGCTTGTACTCGGTCATGGTGGCCGTAC
GTCACGACACCTGAAATGGAAGAAAAAAACTTTGAACCACTGTCTGAGGCTTGAGAATGAACCAAGATCC
AAACTCAAAAAGGGCAAATTCCAAGGAGAATTACATCAAGTGCCAAGCTGGCCTAACTTCAGTCTCCACC
CACTCAGTGTGGGGAAACTCCATCGCATAAAACCCCTCCCCCCAACCTAAAGACGACGTACTCCAAAAGC
TCGAGAACTAATCGAGGTGCCTGGACGGCGCCCGGTACTCCGTGGAGTCACATGAAGCGACGGCTGAGGA
CGGAAAGGCCCTTTTCCTTTGTGTGGGTGACTCACCCGCCCGCTCTCCCGAGCGCCGCGTCCTCCATTTT
GAGCTCCCTGCAGCAGGGCCGGGAAGCGGCCATCTTTCCGCTCACGCAACTGGTGCCGACCGGGCCAGCC
TTGCCGCCCAGGGCGGGGCGATACACGGCGGCGCGAGGCCAGGCACCAGAGCAGGCCGGCCAGCTTGAGA
CTACCCCCGTCCGATTCTCGGTGGCCGCGCTCGCAGGCCCCGCCTCGCCGAACATGTGCGCTGGGACGCA
CGGGCCCCGTCGCCGCCCGCGGCCCCAAAAACCGAAATACCAGTGTGCAGATCTTGGCCCGCATTTACAA
GACTATCTTGCCAGAAAAAAAGCGTCGCAGCAGGTCATCAAAAATTTTAAATGGCTAGAGACTTATCGAA
AGCAGCGAGACAGGCGCGAAGGTGCCACCAGATTCGCACGCGGCGGCCCCAGCGCCCAGGCCAGGCCTCA
ACTCAAGCACGAGGCGAAGGGGCTCCTTAAGCGCAAGGCCTCGAACTCTCCCACCCACTTCCAACCCGAA
GCTCGGGATCAAGAATCACGTACTGCAGCCAGGTGGAAGTAATTCAAGGCACGCAAGGGCCATAACCCGT
AAAGAGGCCAGGCCCGCGGGAACCACACACGGCACTTACCTGTGTTCTGGCGGCAAACCCGTTGCGAAAA
AGAACGTTCACGGCGACTACTGCACTTATATACGGTTCTCCCCCACCCTCGGGAAAAAGGCGGAGCCAGT
ACACGACATCACTTTCCCAGTTTACCCCGCGCCACCTTCTCTAGGCACCGGATCAATTGCCGACCCCTCC
CCCCAACTTCTCGGGGACTGTGGGCGATGTGCGCTCTGCCCACTGACGGGCACCGGAGCCAATTCCCACT
CCTTTCAAGACCTAGAAGGTCCATTAGCTGCAAAGATTCCTCTCTGTTTAAAACTTTATCCATCTTTGCA
CCCGGGCCCCCTCGAGCCGGCGCCAAAGTGGATCTCTGCTGTCCCTGTAATAAACCCGAAAATTTTGAAT
TTTTGTAATTTGTTTTTGTAATTCTTTAGTTTGTATGTCTGTTGCTATTATGTCTACTATTCTTTCCCCT
GCACTGTACCCCCCAATCCCCCCTTTTCTTTTAAAATTGTGGATGAATACTGCCATTTGTCTCAAGATCT
AGTTACGCCAAGCTTGGATCCAACGCCAGCAACGCGGCCTTTTTACGGTTCCTGGCCTTTTGCTGGCCTT
TTGCTCACATGTCATATGTAGAGAGGTACCTCGAGCGGCCCAAGCTTAAAAAAAGCCCCCCGACTTTGAG
GGTTATCCTGGGTTCAGGGGGGGGGCTCCTGACGAGACGCTCCCTATCAGTGATAGAGATTGACATCCCT
ATCAGTGATAGAGATACTGAGCACGGATCTGAAAGAGGAGAAAGGATCTATGGCGAGTAGCGAAGACGTT
ATCAAAGAGTTCATGCGTTTCAAAGTTCGTATGGAAGGTTCCGTTAACGGTCACGAGTTCGAAATCGAAG
GTGAAGGTGAAGGTCGTCCGTACGAAGGTACCCAGACCGCTAAACTGAAAGTTACCAAAGGTGGTCCGCT
GCCGTTCGCTTGGGACATCCTGTCCCCGCAGTTCCAGTACGGTTCCAAAGCTTACGTTAAACACCCGGCT
GACATCCCGGACTACCTGAAACTGTCCTTCCCGGAAGGTTTCAAATGGGAACGTGTTATGAACTTCGAAG
ACGGTGGTGTTGTTACCGTTACCCAGGACTCCTCCCTGCAAGACGGTGAGTTCATCTACAAAGTTAAACT
GCGTGGTACCAACTTCCCGTCCGACGGTCCGGTTATGCAGAAAAAAACCATGGGTTGGGAAGCTTCCACC
GAACGTATGTACCCGGAAGACGGTGCTCTGAAAGGTGAAATCAAAATGCGTCTGAAACTGAAAGACGGTG
GTCACTACGACGCTGAAGTTAAAACCACCTACATGGCTAAAAAACCGGTTCAGCTGCCGGGTGCTTACAA
AACCGACATCAAACTGGACATCACCTCCCACAACGAAGACTACACCATCGTTGAACAGTACGAACGTGCT
GAAGGTCGTCACTCCACCGGTGCTTAATGGCACTCCTCAGCCAAGTCAAAAGCCTCCGACCGGAGGCTTT
TGACTACGCGTCTCGGGTGTTTCGTCCTTTCCACAAGATATATAAAGCCAAGAAATCGAAATACTTTCAA
GTTACGGTAAGCATATGATAGTCCATTTTAAAACATAATTTTAAAACTGCAAACTACCCAAGAAATTATT
ACTTTCTACGTCACGTATTTTGTACTAATATCTTTGTGTTTACAGTCAAATTAATTCTAATTATCTCTCT
AACAGCCTTGTATCGTATATGCAAATATGAAGGAATCATGGGAAATAGGCCCTCTCTGGGTCCCCTCGGG
GTTGGGAGGTGGGTCTGAAACGATAATGGTGAATATCCCTGCCTAACTCTATTCACTATAGAAAGTACAG
CAAAAACTATTCTTAAACCTACCAAGCCTCCTACTATCATTATGAATAATTTTATATACCACAGCCAATT
TGTTATGTTAAACCAATTCCACAAACTTGCCCATTTATCTAATTCCAATAATTCTTGTTCATTCTTTTCT
TGCTGGTTTTGCGATTCTTCAATTAAGGAGTGTATTAAGCTTGTGTAATTGTTAATTTCTCTGTCCCACT
CCATCCAGGTCGTGTGATTCCAAATCTGTTCCAGAGATTTATTACTCCAACTAGCATTCCAAGGCACAGC
AGTGGTGCAAATGAGTTTTCCAGAGCAACCCCAAATCCCCAGGAGCTGTTGATCCTTTAGGTATCTTTCC
ACAGCCAGGATTCTTGCCTGGAGCTGCTTGATGCCCCAGACTGTGAGTTGCAACAGATGCTGTTGCGCCT
CAATAGCCCTCAGCAAATTGTTCTGCTGCTGCACTATACCA
